Addgene plasmid #235750: pYO359
Purpose: Protein expression of FL ScVPS34 and FL ScVPS15-ZZ
Depositing lab: Roger Williams. Depositing organization: MRC Laboratory of Molecular Biology. Publication: Structure and flexibility of the endosomal Vps34 complex reveals the basis of its function on membranes. Rostislavleva K, Soler N, Ohashi Y, Zhang L, Pardon E, Burke JE, Masson GR, Johnson C, Steyaert J, Ktistakis NT, Williams RL. Science. 2015 Oct 9;350(6257):aac7365. doi: 10.1126/science.aac7365. PubMed 26450213.
Backbone
  Vector backbone: pRS424
  Vector type: Yeast Expression
Growth in bacteria
  Bacterial resistance: Ampicillin, 100 μg/mL
  Growth temperature: 37°C
  Growth strain: DH5alpha
  Copy number: High Copy
Gene/Insert 1
  Gene/Insert name: VPS34
  Species: S. cerevisiae (budding yeast)
  Mutation: S2A, aa 3-887
  Entrez Gene: VPS34 (a.k.a. YLR240W, END12, PEP15, STT8, VPL7, VPS7, VPT29)
  Promoter: GAL-TDH3
  Cloning method: Restriction Enzyme; 5′ cloning site Unknown (unknown if destroyed); 3′ cloning site Unknown (unknown if destroyed)
  Sequencing primers: 5′ n/a
Gene/Insert 2
  Gene/Insert name: VPS15
  Species: S. cerevisiae (budding yeast)
  Mutation: T134A, I851R
  Entrez Gene: VPS15 (a.k.a. YBR097W, GRD8, VAC4, VPL19, VPS40, VPT15)
  Promoter: GAL-TDH3
  Tag / fusion protein: 3xTEV-ZZ (C terminal on insert)
  Cloning method: Restriction Enzyme; 5′ cloning site Unknown (unknown if destroyed); 3′ cloning site Unknown (unknown if destroyed)
  Sequencing primers: 5′ n/a
Terms and licenses: Academic/Nonprofit Terms; Industry Terms: Not Available to Industry
How to cite: pYO359 was a gift from Roger Williams (Addgene plasmid # 235750 ; http://n2t.net/addgene:235750 ; RRID:Addgene_235750)
