[The description below was written by a language model from this plasmid's Addgene catalogue record and pLannotate feature annotations shown in this document.]
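Description:
pYO359 is a yeast expression plasmid built on the pRS424 backbone, an episomal E. coli–S. cerevisiae shuttle vector of about 14.6 kb. In yeast it replicates from the 2μ origin and is selected through the TRP1 auxotrophic marker, which complements tryptophan auxotrophy. In bacteria it is propagated at high copy from a ColE1/pUC-type origin under ampicillin selection (AmpR). Remnants of the pBluescript-derived cloning region (lacZα fragment, lac promoter/operator, T7 and T3 promoters, MCS fragments) and an f1 origin flank the inserts but play no evident role in expression.

The payload consists of two tandem, same-orientation expression cassettes for co-producing two budding-yeast proteins, the phosphatidylinositol 3-kinase Vps34 and its partner, the serine/threonine protein kinase Vps15. Each open reading frame is driven by a hybrid GAL-TDH3 promoter, annotated as a Gal4-responsive upstream activating sequence placed ahead of a fragment of the TDH3 (GAP) promoter, an arrangement that makes expression dependent on Gal4 and therefore presumably galactose-inducible. The record lists VPS34 with an S2A change and VPS15 with T134A and I851R substitutions; their rationale is not stated. Vps15 carries a C-terminal 3xTEV-ZZ tag. The ZZ portion appears in the feature table as two IgG-binding units of Staphylococcus aureus protein A, which allow capture on IgG resin, and the TEV protease sites allow the tag to be removed afterwards. An ADH1 terminator follows the tagged VPS15 cassette, while no terminator is annotated after VPS34.

The stated purpose is expression of full-length Vps34 and Vps15-ZZ. This fits purification of the Vps34–Vps15 core via the tagged subunit for structural and biochemical work on the endosomal Vps34 complex.
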