Features (pLannotate 1.2.2; 28 found; start..end, strand, type, name):
    137..186     +  misc_feature   bom (fragment): basis of mobility region from pBR322
    365..466     +  promoter       TRP1 promoter: S. cerevisiae TRP1
    467..1141    +  CDS            TRP1: phosphoribosylanthranilate isomerase, required for tryptophan biosynthesis; S. cerevisiae TRP1; yeast auxotrophic marker
   1192..1243    +  misc_feature   bom (fragment): basis of mobility region from pBR322
   1271..1699    -  rep_origin     f1 ori (sequence partly withheld): f1 bacteriophage origin of replication; arrow indicates direction of (+) strand synthesis
   1703..1858    -  CDS            lacZα (fragment): LacZα fragment of β-galactosidase; lacZ fragment
   1866..1884    +  promoter       T7 promoter: promoter for bacteriophage T7 RNA polymerase
   1893..1913    -  misc_feature   MCS (fragment): pBluescript multiple cloning site
   1962..2079    +  protein_bind   UAS: upstream activating sequence mediating Gal4-dependent induction Gal4
   2193..2387    +  promoter       GAP promoter (fragment): S. cerevisiae TDH3; promoter for glyceraldehyde-3-phosphate dehydrogenase
   2389..5013    +  CDS            VPS34: VPS34_YEAST - Also known as END12, PEP15, VPL7, VPT29. Experimental evidence at protein level: Swiss-Prot protein existence level 1. Phosphatidylinositol 3-kinase required for cytoplasm to vacuole transport (Cvt) and autophagy as a part of the autophagy- specific VPS34 PI3-kinase complex I. This complex is essential to recruit the ATG8-phosphatidylinositol conjugate and the ATG12-ATG5 conjugate to the pre-autophagosomal structure. Also involved in endosome-to-Golgi retrograde transport as part of the VPS34 PI3-kinase complex II. This second complex is required for the endosome-to-Golgi retriev
   5356..5473    +  protein_bind   UAS: upstream activating sequence mediating Gal4-dependent induction Gal4
   5587..5781    +  promoter       GAP promoter (fragment): S. cerevisiae TDH3; promoter for glyceraldehyde-3-phosphate dehydrogenase
   5788..10149   +  CDS            VPS15: VPS15_YEAST - Also known as GRD8, VAC4, VPL19. Experimental evidence at protein level: Swiss-Prot protein existence level 1. Serine/threonine-protein kinase required for cytoplasm to vacuole transport (Cvt) and autophagy as a part of the autophagy- specific VPS34 PI3-kinase complex I. This complex is essential to recruit the ATG8-phosphatidylinositol conjugate and the ATG12-ATG5 conjugate to the pre-autophagosomal structure. Is also involved in endosome-to-Golgi retrograde transport as part of the VPS34 PI3-kinase complex II. This second complex is required for the endosome-to-Golgi retrieval
  10360..10530   +  CDS            ProtA: IgG-binding unit of Staphylococcus aureus protein A
  10534..10704   +  CDS            ProtA: IgG-binding unit of Staphylococcus aureus protein A
  10727..10914   +  terminator     ADH1 terminator: S. cerevisiae ADH1; transcription terminator for the S. cerevisiae alcohol dehydrogenase 1 (ADH1) gene
  10916..10940   -  misc_feature   MCS (fragment): pBluescript multiple cloning site
  10953..10971   -  promoter       T3 promoter: promoter for bacteriophage T3 RNA polymerase
  11014..11036   -  protein_bind   lac operator (fragment): The lac repressor binds to the lac operator to inhibit transcription in E. coli. This inhibition can be relieved by adding lactose or isopropyl-β-D-thiogalactopyranoside (IPTG). lac repressor encoded by lacI
  11040..11070   -  promoter       lac promoter: promoter for the E. coli lac operon
  11085..11106   -  protein_bind   CAP binding site: CAP binding activates transcription in the presence of cAMP. E. coli catabolite activator protein
  11119..11211   -  CDS            lacI (fragment): lac repressor; lacI; The lac repressor binds to the lac operator to inhibit transcription in E. coli. This inhibition can be relieved by adding lactose or isopropyl-β-D-thiogalactopyranoside (IPTG).
  11394..11982   -  rep_origin     ori: high-copy-number ColE1/pMB1/pBR322/pUC origin of replication
  12153..13013   -  CDS            AmpR: β-lactamase; bla; confers resistance to ampicillin, carbenicillin, and related antibiotics
  13014..13118   -  promoter       AmpR promoter: bla
  13145..14487   -  rep_origin     2μ ori: yeast 2μ plasmid origin of replication
  14555..35      +  CDS            rop (fragment) (across the origin): Rop protein, which maintains plasmids at low copy number; rop
>Addgene plasmid #235750 | pYO359 | addgene full sequence | sequence record 472833 | Addgene NGS Result
TCGCGCGTTTCGGTGATGACGGTGAAAACCTCTGACACATGCAGCTCCCGGAGACGGTCACAGCTTGTCT
GTAAGCGGATGCCGGGAGCAGACAAGCCCGTCAGGGCGCGTCAGCGGGTGTTGGCGGGTGTCGGGGCTGG
CTTAACTATGCGGCATCAGAGCAGATTGTACTGAGAGTGCACCATAGATCAACGACATTACTATATATAT
AATATAGGAAGCATTTAATAGAACAGCATCGTAATATATGTGTACTTTGCAGTTATGACGCCAGATGGCA
GTAGTGGAAGATATTCTTTATTGAAAAATAGCTTGTCACCTTACGTACAATCTTGATCCGGAGCTTTTTT
GCCGATTAAGAATTAATTCGGTCGAAAAAAGAAAAGGAGAGGGCCAAGAGGGAGGGCATTGGTGACTATT
GAGCACGTGAGTATACGTGATTAAGCACACAAAGGCAGCTTGGAGTATGTCTGTTATTAATTTCACAGGT
AGTTCTGGTCCATTGGTGAAAGTTTGCGGCTTGCAGAGCACAGAGGCCGCAGAATGTGCTCTAGATTCCG
ATGCTGACTTGCTGGGTATTATATGTGTGCCCAATAGAAAGAGAACAATTGACCCGGTTATTGCAAGGAA
AATTTCAAGTCTTGTAAAAGCATATAAAAATAGTTCAGGCACTCCGAAATACTTGGTTGGCGTGTTTCGT
AATCAACCTAAGGAGGATGTTTTGGCTCTGGTCAATGATTACGGCATTGATATCGTCCAACTGCATGGAG
ATGAGTCGTGGCAAGAATACCAAGAGTTCCTCGGTTTGCCAGTTATTAAAAGACTCGTATTTCCAAAAGA
CTGCAACATACTACTCAGTGCAGCTTCACAGAAACCTCATTCGTTTATTCCCTTGTTTGATTCAGAAGCA
GGTGGGACAGGTGAACTTTTGGATTGGAACTCGATTTCTGACTGGGTTGGAAGGCAAGAGAGCCCCGAAA
GCTTACATTTTATGTTAGCTGGTGGACTGACGCCAGAAAATGTTGGTGATGCGCTTAGATTAAATGGCGT
TATTGGTGTTGATGTAAGCGGAGGTGTGGAGACAAATGGTGTAAAAGACTCTAACAAAATAGCAAATTTC
GTCAAAAATGCTAAGAAATAGGTTATTACTGAGTAGTATTTATTTAAGTATTGTTTGTGCACTTGCCGAT
CTATGCGGTGTGAAATACCGCACAGATGCGTAAGGAGAAAATACCGCATCAGGAAATTGTAAGCGTTAAT
ATTTTGTTAAAATTCGCGTTAAATTTTTGTTAAATCAGCTCATTTTTTAACCAATAGGCCGAAATCGGCA
AAATCCCTTATAAATCAAAAGAATAGACCGAGATAGGGT
[37 nt withheld, positions 1370-1406]
AAAGAACGTGGACTCCAACGTCAAAGG
[49 nt withheld, positions 1434-1482]
T
[91 nt withheld, positions 1484-1574]
G
[124 nt withheld, positions 1576-1699]
CCATTCGCCATTCAGGCTGCGCAACTGTTGGGAAGGGCGATCGGTGCGGGCCTCTTCGCTATTACGCCAG
CTGGCGAAAGGGGGATGTGCTGCAAGGCGATTAAGTTGGGTAACGCCAGGGTTTTCCCAGTCACGACGTT
GTAAAACGACGGCCAGTGAGCGCGCGTAATACGACTCACTATAGGGCGAATTGGGTACCGGGCCCCCCCT
CGAGCGGACCGGCCGGCCGGATCTTTGCAAAGATCCAAAAAAAGCATGCGTACGGATTAGAAGCCGCCGA
GCGGGTGACAGCCCTCCGAAGGAAGACTCTCCTCCGTGCGTCCTCGTCTTCACCGGTCGCGTTCCTGAAA
CGCAGATGTGCCTCGCGCCGCACTGCTCCGAACAATAAAGATTCTACAATACTAGCTTTTATGGTTATGA
AGAGGAAAATTGGCAGTAACCTGGCCCCACAAACCTCAAATGAACGAATCAAATTAACAACCAGATATCT
CGACTGAAAAAAAAGGTTTAAACCAGTTCCCTGAAATTATTCCCCTACTTGACTAATAAGTATATAAAGA
CGGTAGGTATTGATTGTAATTCTGTAAATCTATTTCTTAAACTTCTTGAATTCTACTTTTATAGTTAGTC
TTTTTTTTAGTTTTAAAACACCAAGAACTTAGTTTCGAATAAACACACATAAATAAACCATGGCTCTGAA
CAACATCACATTCTGTGTCTCACAAGATCTGGATGTTCCCCTGAAAGTGAAAATCAAGTCATTGGAAGGA
CATAAGCCACTGTTGAAGCCATCTCAAAAAATCCTGAACCCTGAATTAATGCTGATAGGGTCAAATGTAT
TCCCTTCTAGTGATCTAATTGTGTCCTTACAGGTATTTGATAAAGAGAGAAACAGAAATTTAACTCTTCC
GATATACACGCCGTATATTCCTTTCAGAAACTCTAGAACCTGGGATTATTGGTTGACTTTGCCCATACGT
ATCAAACAGCTTACCTTTAGCAGTCATTTACGCATTATTTTATGGGAATACAATGGTTCCAAGCAAATTC
CCTTTTTCAATCTAGAAACGAGCATCTTTAACTTAAAAGACTGTACTTTAAAAAGAGGGTTTGAATCCTT
AAAATTTCGTTATGATGTGATTGACCACTGTGAAGTGGTCACTGATAACAAAGATCAAGAAAATTTGAAT
AAATATTTTCAGGGTGAATTCACGAGACTCCCTTGGCTTGACGAAATCACTATAAGCAAATTAAGGAAAC
AACGAGAAAATAGGACTTGGCCTCAGGGCACCTTTGTCTTAAACTTAGAATTTCCAATGTTAGAGCTTCC
TGTTGTGTTCATCGAAAGGGAAATTATGAATACTCAAATGAATATTCCAACTTTGAAGAACAATCCTGGA
CTAAGCACAGGCTTACGAGAACCGAATAGGAATGACCCTCAAATCAAAATTTCTTTGGGGGACAAATATC
ACTCCACATTGAAGTTTTACGATCCTGACCAACCAAACAATGATCCAATAGAGGAAAAGTATAGGAGATT
GGAAAGAGCATCTAAAAATGCAAACTTGGACAAGCAAGTGAAGCCGGACATTAAAAAGAGGGACTACTTG
AATAAAATCATCAACTACCCCCCTGGCACTAAATTAACAGCACATGAAAAGGGTTCAATATGGAAATATA
GGTATTATTTGATGAACAATAAAAAAGCTCTTACAAAGTTATTACAGAGTACAAATTTGAGAGAAGAATC
GGAAAGAGTAGAGGTTTTAGAACTAATGGACTCATGGGCAGAAATTGATATAGACGACGCATTAGAACTA
TTAGGCTCAACTTTTAAAAACCTTTCAGTGAGATCGTACGCCGTAAATAGGCTGAAGAAGGCATCAGACA
AGGAGCTGGAATTGTACTTATTACAGTTGGTAGAAGCTGTCTGTTTTGAGAACCTGTCCACTTTTTCCGA
CAAATCTAACAGTGAATTCACTATTGTGGATGCCGTATCTTCGCAAAAGCTTTCGGGTGATTCTATGTTA
CTATCTACATCGCATGCCAACCAAAAATTATTAAAGTCCATCTCGAGTGAATCGGAAACTTCCGGGACAG
AATCGCTACCAATCGTCATTTCTCCCTTGGCTGAGTTTTTGATTAGGAGAGCACTGGTCAACCCAAGGTT
AGGAAGTTTCTTCTATTGGTATTTAAAGTCCGAGTCTGAGGACAAGCCATATTTAGACCAGATTTTAAGT
TCCTTTTGGAGTAGACTGGATAAAAAATCTCGGAATATACTGAACGATCAAGTCAGGCTAATAAATGTGC
TCAGGGAATGTTGTGAAACAATTAAGAGGCTGAAAGATACTACAGCCAAAAAGATGGAATTACTAGTGCA
TTTATTGGAGACGAAAGTCAGGCCTCTTGTCAAAGTACGACCAATTGCTTTACCACTAGACCCTGATGTG
TTGATATGCGACGTTTGTCCTGAAACTTCGAAGGTATTTAAAAGCTCCTTATCGCCACTAAAAATAACAT
TCAAAACGACCTTAAACCAACCATATCACTTAATGTTTAAGGTTGGCGATGATTTGAGACAAGATCAACT
GGTAGTACAGATCATAAGTTTAATGAATGAGTTATTAAAAAACGAAAACGTGGACTTGAAATTGACACCA
TACAAAATTTTGGCAACAGGACCACAAGAAGGTGCCATTGAATTTATCCCTAATGACACATTAGCTAGCA
TACTAAGCAAATATCACGGTATTCTTGGCTACCTTAAACTCCACTATCCTGATGAGAACGCGACATTAGG
CGTACAGGGCTGGGTTTTAGATAATTTTGTCAAATCTTGTGCTGGCTATTGTGTTATTACATACATCTTA
GGTGTCGGCGATAGGCACTTAGACAACTTACTAGTCACACCAGATGGGCACTTTTTTCACGCAGACTTTG
GTTATATCTTGGGTCAGGACCCCAAACCTTTTCCGCCATTAATGAAATTGCCCCCTCAAATTATAGAGGC
GTTTGGGGGTGCAGAATCATCAAATTATGATAAATTTCGCAGCTACTGTTTTGTGGCATATTCGATTTTA
AGAAGGAATGCAGGCTTAATCTTAAACCTGTTTGAATTAATGAAGACGTCGAACATACCTGATATCAGAA
TAGATCCCAATGGTGCTATATTACGTGTAAGAGAGAGATTTAATTTGAATATGTCCGAAGAAGATGCCAC
AGTGCATTTTCAGAATCTAATCAATGATAGTGTAAATGCTTTGCTGCCTATCGTGATTGATCATTTACAT
AATCTGGCACAATACTGGCGGACCTAAGTCGACTTTGTTCCCACTGTACTTTTAGCTCGTACAAAATACA
ATATACTTTTCATTTCTCCGTAAACAACATGTTTTCCCATGTAATATCCTTTTCTATTTTTCGTTCCGTT
ACCAACTTTACACATACTTTATATAGCTATTCACTTCTATACACTAAAAAACTAAGACAATTTTAATTTT
GCTGCCTGCCATATTTCAATTTGTTATAAATTCCTATAATTTATCCTATTAGTAGCTAAAAAAAGATGAA
TGTGAATCGAATCCTAAGAGAATTCCCCTCGAAGATCGATCTGGCGCCCGGGGGATCTTTGCAAAGATCC
AAAAAAAGCATGCGTACGGATTAGAAGCCGCCGAGCGGGTGACAGCCCTCCGAAGGAAGACTCTCCTCCG
TGCGTCCTCGTCTTCACCGGTCGCGTTCCTGAAACGCAGATGTGCCTCGCGCCGCACTGCTCCGAACAAT
AAAGATTCTACAATACTAGCTTTTATGGTTATGAAGAGGAAAATTGGCAGTAACCTGGCCCCACAAACCT
CAAATGAACGAATCAAATTAACAACCAGATATCTCGACTGAAAAAAAAGGTTTAAACCAGTTCCCTGAAA
TTATTCCCCTACTTGACTAATAAGTATATAAAGACGGTAGGTATTGATTGTAATTCTGTAAATCTATTTC
TTAAACTTCTTGAATTCTACTTTTATAGTTAGTCTTTTTTTTAGTTTTAAAACACCAAGAACTTAGTTTC
GAATAAACACACATAAATAAACCTCGAGATGGGGGCACAATTATCACTAGTGGTCCAAGCATCACCTTCC
ATAGCCATTTTTTCATATATCGATGTCTTAGAGGAAGTACACTACGTTTCACAGTTAAACTCATCAAGAT
TCTTAAAAACATGCAAGGCACTGGACCCTAACGGCGAAATTGTTATCAAAGTGTTTATTAAACCAAAAGA
CCAATATAGCTTACGACCTTTTCTCCAACGTATAAGGGCTCAATCGTTTAAGTTGGGACAACTACCGCAC
GTTTTAAACTACAGTAAATTGATCGAGACAAATAGAGCCGGCTACATGATACGGCAGCACTTAAAAAATA
ATTTATATGACAGATTGAGTTTGAGACCTTACTTACAAGACATTGAACTGAAATTCATTGCTTTCCAGTT
GTTAAATGCATTAAAGGACATTCATAATCTGAATATTGTCCATGGTGATATAAAGACAGAAAATATCCTA
GTAACAAGTTGGAATTGGTGTATATTGACAGATTTTGCTGCATTTATCAAACCCGTATATTTGCCTGAAG
ATAATCCAGGTGAATTTTTATTCTACTTCGACACCTCGAAGAGAAGAACCTGTTATCTAGCCCCGGAGAG
GTTTAACTCTAAACTTTACCAAGATGGAAAATCTAACAATGGTAGGCTAACTAAAGAAATGGACATATTT
AGTCTTGGATGTGTTATTGCAGAAATATTTGCTGAAGGAAGACCCATCTTCAACTTATCACAGCTATTCA
AATATAAAAGTAATTCATATGACGTAAACAGGGAATTTCTCATGGAGGAAATGAATTCTACCGATTTAAG
GAACTTGGTTCTAGACATGATTCAACTAGATCCATCCAAAAGACTTTCATGTGATGAACTACTGAATAAA
TATCGTGGCATTTTCTTCCCCGATTATTTCTACACTTTCATTTATGATTATTTCAGAAATTTGGTTACTA
TGACAACAAGCACACCGATATCAGATAACACTTGCACCAATAGTACCTTGGAAGACAATGTAAAACTTTT
AGATGAAACTACGGAAAAAATATACAGAGATTTTTCCCAAATATGTCATTGTTTGGACTTTCCTTTAATA
AAAGACGGGGGTGAGATTGGTTCAGACCCCCCAATTTTGGAATCTTACAAAATAGAGATAGAAATTAGTC
GGTTTTTAAACACAAACTTATATTTCCCCCAAAATTACCATTTAGTCTTACAGCAGTTTACCAAAGTATC
CGAAAAGATAAAATCAGTTAAAGAGGAATGTGCCTTACTCTTTATCTCTTATTTGTCTCATAGTATAAGA
AGTATTGTTTCGACTGCTACGAAACTTAAAAATTTAGAACTATTAGCAGTATTTGCACAATTCGTTTCTG
ATGAAAATAAAATTGATCGAGTCGTACCTTATTTCGTATGTTGTTTTGAAGATAGTGACCAGGACGTCCA
GGCCCTATCTTTGTTAACATTAATCCAGGTACTCACCTCTGTAAGAAAATTGAATCAATTGAACGAGAAT
ATATTTGTGGACTACTTACTTCCGAGACTGAAAAGATTACTTATTTCCAATAGGCAGAATACCAATTATT
TAAGGATTGTGTTTGCTAATTGTTTGAGCGACTTGGCCATTATCATTAATAGATTTCAAGAATTTACATT
TGCTCAGCACTGCAATGATAACTCAATGGATAACAACACGGAAATCATGGAAAGCAGTACCAAGTATTCA
GCAAAATTGATCCAAAGTGTCGAAGATTTAACTGTCTCTTTTTTAACAGATAATGATACTTATGTAAAGA
TGGCACTTTTGCAAAACATTCTTCCACTTTGTAAATTTTTTGGTAGGGAAAGAACAAACGATATTATACT
GAGTCATTTAATAACCTACCTTAATGATAAGGACCCAGCATTGCGAGTTTCCTTAATTCAAACAATATCC
GGAATATCAATTCTTTTGGGTACCGTTACATTAGAACAGTATATTTTACCATTGTTAATCCAGACCATCA
CTGATTCGGAAGAATTAGTAGTGATCAGTGTTTTACAAAGCTTAAAATCTTTGTTCAAGACTGGGTTGAT
TAGGAAAAAATATTATATTGATATATCAAAAACAACATCTCCCTTGTTGTTGCATCCTAATAATTGGATA
AGACAGTTTACTTTGATGATAATTATAGAAATTATTAATAAGTTATCAAAAGCCGAAGTGTACTGCATTC
TCTATCCAATAATAAGGCCTTTCTTCGAATTTGACGTTGAGTTCAACTTCAAATCAATGATAAGCTGTTG
CAAGCAACCAGTGTCAAGATCGGTTTACAATCTATTGTGTAGTTGGTCTGTTAGAGCGTCAAAATCTTTA
TTTTGGAAAAAAATCATCACAAATCATGTAGATTCATTCGGAAATAATAGAATCGAATTTATAACAAAAA
ATTACTCAAGTAAAAATTATGGATTTAATAAAAGAGATACGAAATCAAGTTCCTCGCTGAAGGGTATTAA
AACATCATCCACCGTCTATTCACATGACAACAAGGAAATTCCCTTAACTGCTGAAGACAGAAATTGGATT
GATAAGTTCCACATTATTGGGCTAACAGAAAAAGATATTTGGAAAATTGTGGCTTTGAGGGGTTATGTAA
TAAGGACAGCGAGAGTTATGGCAGCGAACCCTGATTTTCCATATAATAATAGTAATTACCGTCCATTAGT
ACAGAACTCACCACCTAACCTAAACCTTACGAATATTATGCCAAGAAACATTTTCTTTGATGTAGAGTTT
GCTGAAGAGTCGACAAGTGAGGGACAAGATTCTAACTTAGAGAACCAACAGATATATAAATATGATGAAA
GTGAGAAAGATAGCAATAAGCTAAATATTAACGGTAGCAAACAGCTATCTACCGTCATGGACATAAATGG
ATCACTAATATTCAAAAATAAGTCCATTGCCACTACTACTTCTAATTTGAAGAACGTTTTTGTTCAGTTA
GAACCAACGTCCTATCACATGCATTCTCCAAATCATGGCTTGAAAGATAATGCAAATGTTAAACCAGAAA
GGAAGGTAGTCGTCAGCAACAGCTATGAAGGCGACGTTGAAAGCATAGAAAAATTCCTATCGACTTTCAA
AATTTTACCTCCTCTGAGAGATTATAAGGAGTTTGGGCCTATTCAAGAGATTGTACGGAGTCCAAACATG
GGTAATTTGAGGGGCAAGTTGATAGCTACTTTGATGGAAAACGAACCCAATTCTATTACGTCTTCTGCTG
TTTCTCCAGGAGAAACACCCTATTTAATAACAGGTTCAGATCAAGGTGTAATCAAGATTTGGAACCTGAA
AGAGATTATCGTGGGCGAGGTTTACTCTTCTTCTTTAACTTATGACTGCTCCTCTACCGTAACTCAGATA
ACCATGATTCCTAACTTTGACGCGTTTGCCGTTTCCAGTAAAGATGGACAAATAATTGTATTAAAGGTTA
ATCATTACCAACAAGAAAGTGAAGTCAAATTTTTGAATTGCGAATGCATCAGGAAAATTAACTTGAAGAA
TTTTGGTAAAAATGAATACGCAGTGAGAATGAGAGCATTTGTGAATGAGGAAAAATCTCTACTAGTAGCA
TTGACGAATTTGTCAAGGGTTATTATATTTGATATTAGAACCCTGGAGAGGTTACAAATTATAGAGAATT
CTCCAAGGCATGGTGCCGTTTCAAGCATCTGTATCGATGAAGAGTGTTGTGTCCTAATTTTGGGGACGAC
TAGAGGTATTATTGATATATGGGATATCCGTTTCAACGTGCTGATAAGGAGTTGGTCCTTTGGGGACCAC
GCACCAATCACGCATGTGGAGGTTTGTCAGTTTTATGGAAAGAATTCTGTAATTGTTGTAGGAGGTAGTT
CAAAAACATTTCTAACAATATGGAATTTTGTTAAGGGGCATTGTCAGTATGCTTTCATAAATTCTGATGA
ACAGCCATCTATGGAGCACTTTTTACCAATTGAGAAAGGCTTAGAAGAATTAAATTTTTGTGGAATCAGG
TCTTTAAACGCACTAAGCACTATCTCAGTATCTAATGATAAAATTCTTCTTACCGATGAAGCAACAAGTT
CCATTGTTATGTTTAGCCTAAATGAGCTTTCTTCTTCTAAAGCAGTAATAAGTCCTTCAAGATTCAGTGA
CGTTTTTATTCCTACACAAGTTACGGCAAATCTCACAATGTTATTGAGAAAAATGAAACGTACTAGCACT
CATTCAGTAGATGATTCTCTATATCATCATGATATTATAAATTCTATATCTACATGTGAAGTTGATGAGA
CACCTTTGCTGGTTGCTTGTGATAACTCAGGGCTTATTGGAATCTTCCAAGGATCCTCTAGACCAACTAC
TGCCTCTGAAAATTTGTACTTTCAAGGCGAGTTGAAGACCACTGCTTCTGAAAACTTGTACTTCCAAGGT
GAGTTACTCGAGGGTGAATTGAAGACTGCTGCTTTGGCTCAACACGACGAAGCTAGATCCGGAGCAGGGG
CGGGTGCTAGCGAGAACCTGTACTTCCAGGGCGCCCACGATGAAGCCGTAGACAACAAATTCAACAAAGA
ACAACAAAACGCGTTCTATGAGATCTTACATTTACCTAACTTAAACGAAGAACAACGAAACGCCTTCATC
CAAAGTTTAAAAGATGACCCAAGCCAAAGCGCTAACCTTTTAGCAGAAGCTAAAAAGCTAAATGATGCTC
AGGCGCCGAAAGTAGACAACAAATTCAACAAAGAACAACAAAACGCGTTCTATGAGATCTTACATTTACC
TAACTTAAACGAAGAACAACGAAACGCCTTCATCCAAAGTTTAAAAGATGACCCAAGCCAAAGCGCTAAC
CTTTTAGCAGAAGCTAAAAAGCTAAATGATGCTCAGGCGCCGAAAGTAGACGCGAATTCGTGAGCTCGCG
AATTTCTTATGATTTATGATTTTTATTATTAAATAAGTTATAAAAAAAATAAGTGTATACAAATTTTAAA
GTGACTCTTAGGTTTTAAAACGAAAATTCTTATTCTTGAGTAACTCTTTCCTGTAGGTCAGGTTGCTTTC
TCAGGTATAGCATGAGGTCGCTCTTATTGACCACACCTCTACCGGCAGCGGCCGCCACCGCGGTGGAGCT
CCAGCTTTTGTTCCCTTTAGTGAGGGTTAATTGCGCGCTTGGCGTAATCATGGTCATAGCTGTTTCCTGT
GTGAAATTGTTATCCGCTCACAATTCCACACAACATACGAGCCGGAAGCATAAAGTGTAAAGCCTGGGGT
GCCTAATGAGTGAGCTAACTCACATTAATTGCGTTGCGCTCACTGCCCGCTTTCCAGTCGGGAAACCTGT
CGTGCCAGCTGCATTAATGAATCGGCCAACGCGCGGGGAGAGGCGGTTTGCGTATTGGGCGCTCTTCCGC
TTCCTCGCTCACTGACTCGCTGCGCTCGGTCGTTCGGCTGCGGCGAGCGGTATCAGCTCACTCAAAGGCG
GTAATACGGTTATCCACAGAATCAGGGGATAACGCAGGAAAGAACATGTGAGCAAAAGGCCAGCAAAAGG
CCAGGAACCGTAAAAAGGCCGCGTTGCTGGCGTTTTTCCATAGGCTCCGCCCCCCTGACGAGCATCACAA
AAATCGACGCTCAAGTCAGAGGTGGCGAAACCCGACAGGACTATAAAGATACCAGGCGTTTCCCCCTGGA
AGCTCCCTCGTGCGCTCTCCTGTTCCGACCCTGCCGCTTACCGGATACCTGTCCGCCTTTCTCCCTTCGG
GAAGCGTGGCGCTTTCTCATAGCTCACGCTGTAGGTATCTCAGTTCGGTGTAGGTCGTTCGCTCCAAGCT
GGGCTGTGTGCACGAACCCCCCGTTCAGCCCGACCGCTGCGCCTTATCCGGTAACTATCGTCTTGAGTCC
AACCCGGTAAGACACGACTTATCGCCACTGGCAGCAGCCACTGGTAACAGGATTAGCAGAGCGAGGTATG
TAGGCGGTGCTACAGAGTTCTTGAAGTGGTGGCCTAACTACGGCTACACTAGAAGAACAGTATTTGGTAT
CTGCGCTCTGCTGAAGCCAGTTACCTTCGGAAAAAGAGTTGGTAGCTCTTGATCCGGCAAACAAACCACC
GCTGGTAGCGGTGGTTTTTTTGTTTGCAAGCAGCAGATTACGCGCAGAAAAAAAGGATCTCAAGAAGATC
CTTTGATCTTTTCTACGGGGTCTGACGCTCAGTGGAACGAAAACTCACGTTAAGGGATTTTGGTCATGAG
ATTATCAAAAAGGATCTTCACCTAGATCCTTTTAAATTAAAAATGAAGTTTTAAATCAATCTAAAGTATA
TATGAGTAAACTTGGTCTGACAGTTACCAATGCTTAATCAGTGAGGCACCTATCTCAGCGATCTGTCTAT
TTCGTTCATCCATAGTTGCCTGACTCCCCGTCGTGTAGATAACTACGATACGGGAGGGCTTACCATCTGG
CCCCAGTGCTGCAATGATACCGCGAGACCCACGCTCACCGGCTCCAGATTTATCAGCAATAAACCAGCCA
GCCGGAAGGGCCGAGCGCAGAAGTGGTCCTGCAACTTTATCCGCCTCCATCCAGTCTATTAATTGTTGCC
GGGAAGCTAGAGTAAGTAGTTCGCCAGTTAATAGTTTGCGCAACGTTGTTGCCATTGCTACAGGCATCGT
GGTGTCACGCTCGTCGTTTGGTATGGCTTCATTCAGCTCCGGTTCCCAACGATCAAGGCGAGTTACATGA
TCCCCCATGTTGTGCAAAAAAGCGGTTAGCTCCTTCGGTCCTCCGATCGTTGTCAGAAGTAAGTTGGCCG
CAGTGTTATCACTCATGGTTATGGCAGCACTGCATAATTCTCTTACTGTCATGCCATCCGTAAGATGCTT
TTCTGTGACTGGTGAGTACTCAACCAAGTCATTCTGAGAATAGTGTATGCGGCGACCGAGTTGCTCTTGC
CCGGCGTCAATACGGGATAATACCGCGCCACATAGCAGAACTTTAAAAGTGCTCATCATTGGAAAACGTT
CTTCGGGGCGAAAACTCTCAAGGATCTTACCGCTGTTGAGATCCAGTTCGATGTAACCCACTCGTGCACC
CAACTGATCTTCAGCATCTTTTACTTTCACCAGCGTTTCTGGGTGAGCAAAAACAGGAAGGCAAAATGCC
GCAAAAAAGGGAATAAGGGCGACACGGAAATGTTGAATACTCATACTCTTCCTTTTTCAATATTATTGAA
GCATTTATCAGGGTTATTGTCTCATGAGCGGATACATATTTGAATGTATTTAGAAAAATAAACAAATAGG
GGTTCCGCGCACATTTCCCCGAAAAGTGCCACCTGAACGAAGCATCTGTGCTTCATTTTGTAGAACAAAA
ATGCAACGCGAGAGCGCTAATTTTTCAAACAAAGAATCTGAGCTGCATTTTTACAGAACAGAAATGCAAC
GCGAAAGCGCTATTTTACCAACGAAGAATCTGTGCTTCATTTTTGTAAAACAAAAATGCAACGCGAGAGC
GCTAATTTTTCAAACAAAGAATCTGAGCTGCATTTTTACAGAACAGAAATGCAACGCGAGAGCGCTATTT
TACCAACAAAGAATCTATACTTCTTTTTTGTTCTACAAAAATGCATCCCGAGAGCGCTATTTTTCTAACA
AAGCATCTTAGATTACTTTTTTTCTCCTTTGTGCGCTCTATAATGCAGTCTCTTGATAACTTTTTGCACT
GTAGGTCCGTTAAGGTTAGAAGAAGGCTACTTTGGTGTCTATTTTCTCTTCCATAAAAAAAGCCTGACTC
CACTTCCCGCGTTTACTGATTACTAGCGAAGCTGCGGGTGCATTTTTTCAAGATAAAGGCATCCCCGATT
ATATTCTATACCGATGTGGATTGCGCATACTTTGTGAACAGAAAGTGATAGCGTTGATGATTCTTCATTG
GTCAGAAAATTATGAACGGTTTCTTCTATTTTGTCTCTATATACTACGTATAGGAAATGTTTACATTTTC
GTATTGTTTTCGATTCACTCTATGAATAGTTCTTACTACAATTTTTTTGTCTAAAGAGTAATACTAGAGA
TAAACATAAAAAATGTAGAGGTCGAGTTTAGATGCAAGTTCAAGGAGCGAAAGGTGGATGGGTAGGTTAT
ATAGGGATATAGCACAGAGATATATAGCAAAGAGATACTTTTGAGCAATGTTTGTGGAAGCGGTATTCGC
AATATTTTAGTAGCTCGTTACAGTCCGGTGCGTTTTTGGTTTTTTGAAAGTGCGTCTTCAGAGCGCTTTT
GGTTTTCAAAAGCGCTCTGAAGTTCCTATACTTTCTAGAGAATAGGAACTTCGGAATAGGAACTTCAAAG
CGTTTCCGAAAACGAGCGCTTCCGAAAATGCAACGCGAGCTGCGCACATACAGCTCACTGTTCACGTCGC
ACCTATATCTGCGTGTTGCCTGTATATATATATACATGAGAAGAACGGCATAGTGCGTGTTTATGCTTAA
ATGCGTACTTATATGCGTCTATTTATGTAGGATGAAAGGTAGTCTAGTACCTCCTGTGATATTATCCCAT
TCCATGCGGGGTATCGTATGCTTCCTTCAGCACTACCCTTTAGCTGTTCTATATGCTGCCACTCCTCAAT
TGGATTAGTCTCATCCTTCAATGCTATCATTTCCTTTGATATTGGATCATACTAAGAAACCATTATTATC
ATGACATTAACCTATAAAAATAGGCGTATCACGAGGCCCTTTCGTC
